>Addgene plasmid #136655 | U6_sgRNA_CAG_hSt1Cas9_TH1477 | addgene full sequence | sequence record 273341 | Addgene NGS Result
GGTCGACATTGATTATTGACTAGCTGTACAAAAAAGCAGGCTTTAAAGGAACCAATTCAGTCGACTGGAT
CCGGTACCAAGGTCGGGCAGGAAGAGGGCCTATTTCCCATGATTCCTTCATATTTGCATATACGATACAA
GGCTGTTAGAGAGATAATTAGAATTAATTTGACTGTAAACACAAAGATATTAGTACAAAATACGTGACGT
AGAAAGTAATAATTTCTTGGGTAGTTTGCAGTTTTAAAATTATGTTTTAAAATGGACTATCATATGCTTA
CCGTAACTTGAAAGTATTTCGATTTCTTGGCTTTATATATCTTGTGGAAAGGACGAAACACCCGAGACGA
TTAATGCGTCTCGGTCTTTGTACTCTGGTACCAGAAGCTACAAAGATAAGGCTTCATGCCGAAATCAACA
CCCTGTCATTTTATGGCAGGGTGTTTTTTTTACTAGTTATTAATAGTAATCAATTACGGGGTCATTAGTT
CATAGCCCATATATGGAGTTCCGCGTTACATAACTTACGGTAAATGGCCCGCCTGGCTGACCGCCCAACG
ACCCCCGCCCATTGACGTCAATAATGACGTATGTTCCCATAGTAACGCCAATAGGGACTTTCCATTGACG
TCAATGGGTGGAGTATTTACGGTAAACTGCCCACTTGGCAGTACATCAAGTGTATCATATGCCAAGTACG
CCCCCTATTGACGTCAATGACGGTAAATGGCCCGCCTGGCATTATGCCCAGTACATGACCTTATGGGACT
TTCCTACTTGGCAGTACATCTACGTATTAGTCATCGCTATTACCATGGTCGAGGTGAGCCCCACGTTCTG
CTTCACTCTCCCCATCTCCCCCCCCTCCCCACCCCCAATTTTGTATTTATTTATTTTTTAATTATTTTGT
GCAGCGATGGGGGCGGGGGGGGGGGGGGSGCGCGCCRGGSGGGGGGGGGSGGGGSGRGGGGSGGGGSGGG
GSGAGGCGGAGAGGTGCGGCGGCAGCCAATCAGAGCGGCGCGCTCCGAAAGTTTCCTTTTATGGCGAGGC
GGCGGCGGCGGCGGCCCTATAAAAAGCGAAGCGCGCGGCGGGCGGGAGTCGCTGCGCGCTGCCTTCGCCC
CGTGCCCCGCTCCGCCGCCGCCTCGCGCCGCCCGCCCCGGCTCTGACTGACCGCGTTACTCCCACAGGTG
AGCGGGCGGGACGGCCCTTCTCCTCCGGGCTGTAATTAGCGCTTGGTTTAATGACGGCTTGTTTCTTTTC
TGTGGCTGCGTGAAAGCCTTGAGGGGCTCCGGGAGGGCCCTTTGTGCGGGGGGAGCGGCTCGGGGGGTGC
GTGCGTGTGTGTGTGCGTGGGGAGCGCCGCGTGCGGCTCCGCGCTGCCCGGCGGCTGTGAGCGCTGCGGG
CGCGGCGCGGGGCTTTGTGCGCTCCGCAGTGTGCGCGAGGGGAGCGCGGCCGGGGGCGGTGCCCCGCGGT
GCGGGGGGGGCTGCGAGGGGAACAAAGGCTGCGTGCGGGGTGTGTGCGTGGGGGGGTGAGCAGGGGGTGT
GGGCGCGTCGGTCGGGCTGCAACCCCCCCTGCACCCCCCTCCCCGAGTTGCTGAGCACGGCCCGGCTTCG
GGTGCGGGGCTCCGTACGGGGCGTGGCGCCGGGCTCGCCGTGCCGGGCGGGGGGTGGCGGCAGGTGGGGG
TGCCGGGCGGGGCGGGGCCGCCTCGGGCCGGGGAGGGCTCGGGGGAGGGGCGCGGCGGCCCCCGGAGCGC
CGGCGGCTGTCGAGGCGCGGCGAGCCGCAGCCATTGCCTTTTATGGTAATCGTGCGAGAGGGCGCAGGGA
CTTCCTTTGTCCCAAATCTGTGCGGAGCCGAAATCTGGGAGGCGCCGCCGCACCCCCTCTAGCGGGCGCG
GGGCGAAGCGGTGCGGCGCCGGCAGGAAGGAAATGGGCGGGGAGGGCCTTCGTGCGTCGCCGCGCCGCCG
TCCCCTTCTCCCTCTCCAGCCTCGGGGCTGTCCGCGGGGGGACGGCTGCCTTCGGGGGGGACGGGGCAGG
GCGGGGTTCGGCTTCTGGCGTGTGACCGGCGGCTCTAGAGCCTCTGCTAACCATGTTCATGCCTTCTTCT
TTTTCCTACAGCTCCTGGGCAACGTGCTGGTTATTGTGCTGTCTCATCATTTTGGCAAAGAATTCTGCAG
TCGACGGTACCGCGGGCCCGGGATCCACCGGTCGCCACCATGGGCGCCCCAAAGAAGAAGCGGAAGGTCG
GTATCCACGGAGTCCCAGCAGCCAGCGACCTGGTGCTGGGCCTGGACATCGGCATCGGCAGCGTGGGCGT
GGGCATCCTGAACAAGGTGACCGGCGAGATCATCCACAAGAACAGTCGCATCTTCCCTGCTGCTCAGGCT
GAGAACAACCTGGTGCGCCGCACCAACCGCCAGGGTCGCCGGCTTGCTCGCCGCAAGAAGCACCGGCGCG
TGCGCCTGAACCGCCTGTTCGAGGAGAGCGGCCTGATCACCGACTTCACCAAGATCAGCATCAACCTGAA
CCCCTACCAGCTGCGCGTGAAGGGCCTGACCGACGAGCTGAGCAACGAGGAGCTGTTCATCGCCCTGAAG
AACATGGTGAAGCACCGCGGCATCAGCTACCTGGACGACGCCAGCGACGACGGCAACAGCAGCGTGGGCG
ACTACGCCCAGATCGTGAAGGAGAACAGCAAGCAGCTGGAGACCAAGACCCCCGGCCAGATCCAGCTGGA
GCGCTACCAGACCTACGGCCAGCTGCGCGGCGACTTCACCGTGGAGAAGGACGGCAAGAAGCACCGCCTG
ATCAACGTGTTCCCCACCAGCGCCTACCGCAGCGAGGCCCTGCGCATCCTGCAGACCCAGCAGGAGTTCA
ACCCCCAGATCACCGACGAGTTCATCAACCGCTACCTGGAGATCCTGACCGGCAAGCGCAAGTACTACCA
CGGCCCCGGCAACGAGAAGAGCCGCACCGACTACGGCCGCTACCGCACCAGCGGCGAGACCCTGGACAAC
ATCTTCGGCATCCTGATCGGCAAGTGCACCTTCTACCCCGACGAGTTCCGCGCCGCCAAGGCCAGCTACA
CCGCCCAGGAGTTCAATCTGCTGAACGACCTGAACAACCTGACCGTGCCCACCGAGACCAAGAAGCTGAG
CAAGGAGCAGAAGAACCAGATCATCAACTACGTGAAGAACGAGAAGGCTATGGGCCCCGCCAAGCTGTTC
AAGTACATCGCCAAGCTGCTGAGCTGCGACGTGGCCGACATCAAGGGCTACCGCATCGACAAGAGCGGCA
AGGCCGAGATCCACACCTTCGAGGCCTACCGCAAGATGAAGACCCTGGAGACCCTGGACATCGAGCAGAT
GGACCGAGAGACCCTGGACAAGCTGGCCTACGTGCTGACCCTGAACACCGAGCGCGAGGGCATCCAGGAG
GCCCTGGAGCACGAGTTCGCCGACGGCAGCTTCAGCCAGAAACAGGTGGACGAGCTGGTGCAGTTCCGCA
AGGCCAACAGCAGCATCTTCGGCAAGGGCTGGCACAACTTCAGCGTGAAGCTGATGATGGAGCTGATCCC
CGAGCTGTACGAGACCAGCGAGGAGCAGATGACCATCCTGACCCGCCTGGGCAAGCAGAAGACCACCAGC
AGCAGCAACAAGACCAAGTACATCGACGAGAAGCTGCTGACCGAGGAGATCTACAACCCCGTGGTGGCCA
AGAGCGTGCGCCAGGCCATCAAGATCGTGAACGCCGCCATCAAGGAGTACGGCGACTTCGACAACATCGT
GATCGAGATGGCCCGCGAGACCAACGAGGACGACGAGAAGAAGGCCATCCAGAAGATCCAGAAGGCCAAC
AAGGACGAGAAGGACGCCGCCATGCTGAAGGCCGCCAACCAGTACAACGGCAAGGCCGAGCTGCCCCACA
GCGTGTTCCACGGCCACAAGCAGCTGGCCACCAAGATCCGCCTGTGGCACCAGCAGGGCGAGCGCTGCCT
GTACACCGGCAAGACCATCAGCATCCACGACCTGATCAACAACAGCAACCAGTTCGAGGTGGACCACATC
CTGCCCCTGAGCATCACCTTCGACGACAGCCTGGCCAACAAGGTGCTGGTGTACGCCACCGCCAACCAGG
AGAAGGGCCAGCGCACCCCCTACCAGGCCCTGGACAGCATGGACGACGCCTGGAGCTTCCGCGAGCTGAA
GGCCTTCGTGCGCGAGAGCAAGACCCTGAGCAACAAGAAGAAGGAGTATCTGCTGACCGAGGAGGACATC
AGCAAGTTCGACGTGCGCAAGAAGTTCATCGAGCGCAACCTGGTGGACACCCGCTACGCCAGCCGCGTGG
TGCTGAACGCCCTGCAGGAGCACTTCCGCGCCCACAAGATCGACACCAAGGTGAGCGTGGTGCGCGGCCA
GTTCACCAGCCAGCTGCGCCGCCACTGGGGCATCGAGAAGACCCGCGACACCTACCACCACCACGCCGTG
GACGCCCTGATCATTGCGGCTTCTAGCCAGCTGAACCTGTGGAAGAAGCAGAAGAACACCCTGGTGAGCT
ACAGCGAGGACCAGCTGCTGGACATCGAGACCGGCGAGCTGATCAGCGACGACGAGTACAAGGAGAGCGT
GTTCAAGGCCCCCTACCAGCACTTCGTGGACACCCTGAAGAGCAAGGAGTTCGAGGACAGCATCCTGTTC
AGCTACCAGGTGGACAGCAAGTTCAACCGCAAGATCAGCGACGCCACCATCTACGCCACCCGCCAGGCCA
AGGTGGGCAAGGACAAGGCCGACGAGACCTACGTGCTGGGCAAGATCAAGGACATCTACACCCAGGACGG
CTACGACGCCTTCATGAAGATCTACAAGAAGGACAAGAGCAAGTTCCTGATGTACCGCCACGACCCCCAG
ACCTTCGAGAAGGTGATCGAGCCCATCCTGGAGAACTACCCCAACAAGCAGATCAACGAGAAAGGCAAGG
AGGTGCCCTGCAACCCCTTCCTGAAGTACAAGGAGGAGCACGGCTACATCCGCAAGTACAGCAAGAAGGG
CAACGGCCCCGAGATCAAGAGCCTGAAGTACTACGACAGCAAGCTGGGCAACCACATCGACATCACCCCC
AAGGACAGCAACAACAAGGTGGTGCTGCAGAGCCTTAAGCCCTGGCGCACCGACGTGTACTTCAACAAGA
ACACCGGCAAGTACGAGATCCTGGGGCTGAAGTACAGCGATATGCAGTTTGAGAAAGGCACAGGCAAGTA
CAGCATCAGCAAGGAGCAGTACGAGAACATCAAGGTGCGCGAGGGCGTGGACGAGAACAGCGAGTTCAAG
TTCACCCTGTACAAGAACGACCTTCTGCTGCTGAAGGACAGCGAGAACGGCGAGCAAATCCTGCTGCGCT
TCACCAGCCGCAACGACACCAGCAAGCACTACGTGGAGCTGAAGCCCTACAACCGCCAGAAGTTCGAGGG
CAGCGAGTACCTGATCAAGAGCCTGGGCACCGTGGTGAAGGGCGGCAGGTGCATCAAGGGCCTGGGCAAG
AGCAACATCAGCATCTACAAGGTGCGCACCGACGTGCTGGGCAACCAGCACATCATCAAGAACGAGGGCG
ACAAGCCCAAGTTGGACTTCAGCAGGGCTGACCCCAAGAAGAAGAGGAAGGTGGGATCCTGATAAGAATT
CGCGGCCGCACTCCTCAGGTGCAGGCTGCCTATCAGAAGGTGGTGGCTGGTGTGGCCAATGCCCTGGCTC
ACAAATACCACTGAGATCTTTTTCCCTCTGCCAAAAATTATGGGGACATCATGAAGCCCCTTGAGCATCT
GACTTCTGGCTAATAAAGGAAATTTATTTTCATTGCAATAGTGTGTTGGAATTTTTTGTGTCTCTCACTC
GGAAGGACATATGGGAGGGCAAATCATTTAAAACATCAGAATGAGTATTTGGTTTAGAGTTTGGCAACAT
ATGCCCATATGCTGGCTGCCATGAACAAAGGTTGGCTATAAAGAGGTCATCAGTATATGAAACAGCCCCC
TGCTGTCCATTCCTTATTCCATAGAAAAGCCTTGACTTGAGGTTAGATTTTTTTTATATTTTGTTTTGTG
TTATTTTTTTCTTTAACATCCCTAAAATTTTCCTTACATGTTTTACTAGCCAGATTTTTCCTCCTCTCCT
GACTACTCCCAGTCATAGCTGTCCCTCTTCTCTTATGGAGATCCCTCGACCTGCAGCCCAAGCTTGGCGT
AATCATGGTCATAGCTGTTTCCTGTGTGAAATTGTTATCCGCTCACAATTCCACACAACATACGAGCCGG
AAGCATAAAGTGTAAAGCCTGGGGTGCCTAATGAGTGAGCTAACTCACATTAATTGCGTTGCGCTCACTG
CCCGCTTTCCAGTCGGGAAACCTGTCGTGCCAGCGGATCCGCATCTCAATTAGTCAGCAACCATAGTCCC
GCCCCTAACTCCGCCCATCCCGCCCCTAACTCCGCCCAGTTCCGCCCATTCTCCGCCCCATGGCTGACTA
ATTTTTTTTATTTATGCAGAGGCCGAGGCCGCCTCGGCCTCTGAGCTATTCCAGAAGTAGTGAGGAGGCT
TTTTTGGAGGCCTAGGCTTTTGCAAAAAGCTAACTTGTTTATTGCAGCTTATAATGGTTACAAATAAAGC
AATAGCATCACAAATTTCACAAATAAAGCATTTTTTTCACTGCATTCTAGTTGTGGTTTGTCCAAACTCA
TCAATGTATCTTATCATGTCTGGATCCGCTGCATTAATGAATCGGCCAACGCGCGGGGAGAGGCGGTTTG
CGTATTGGGCGCTCTTCCGCTTCCTCGCTCACTGACTCGCTGCGCTCGGTCGTTCGGCTGCGGCGAGCGG
TATCAGCTCACTCAAAGGCGGTAATACGGTTATCCACAGAATCAGGGGATAACGCAGGAAAGAACATGTG
AGCAAAAGGCCAGCAAAAGGCCAGGAACCGTAAAAAGGCCGCGTTGCTGGCGTTTTTCCATAGGCTCCGC
CCCCCTGACGAGCATCACAAAAATCGACGCTCAAGTCAGAGGTGGCGAAACCCGACAGGACTATAAAGAT
ACCAGGCGTTTCCCCCTGGAAGCTCCCTCGTGCGCTCTCCTGTTCCGACCCTGCCGCTTACCGGATACCT
GTCCGCCTTTCTCCCTTCGGGAAGCGTGGCGCTTTCTCATAGCTCACGCTGTAGGTATCTCAGTTCGGTG
TAGGTCGTTCGCTCCAAGCTGGGCTGTGTGCACGAACCCCCCGTTCAGCCCGACCGCTGCGCCTTATCCG
GTAACTATCGTCTTGAGTCCAACCCGGTAAGACACGACTTATCGCCACTGGCAGCAGCCACTGGTAACAG
GATTAGCAGAGCGAGGTATGTAGGCGGTGCTACAGAGTTCTTGAAGTGGTGGCCTAACTACGGCTACACT
AGAAGAACAGTATTTGGTATCTGCGCTCTGCTGAAGCCAGTTACCTTCGGAAAAAGAGTTGGTAGCTCTT
GATCCGGCAAACAAACCACCGCTGGTAGCGGTGGTTTTTTTGTTTGCAAGCAGCAGATTACGCGCAGAAA
AAAAGGATCTCAAGAAGATCCTTTGATCTTTTCTACGGGGTCTGACGCTCAGTGGAACGAAAACTCACGT
TAAGGGATTTTGGTCATGAGATTATCAAAAAGGATCTTCACCTAGATCCTTTTAAATTAAAAATGAAGTT
TTAAATCAATCTAAAGTATATATGAGTAAACTTGGTCTGACAGTTACCAATGCTTAATCAGTGAGGCACC
TATCTCAGCGATCTGTCTATTTCGTTCATCCATAGTTGCCTGACTCCCCGTCGTGTAGATAACTACGATA
CGGGAGGGCTTACCATCTGGCCCCAGTGCTGCAATGATACCGCGAGACCCACGCTCACCGGCTCCAGATT
TATCAGCAATAAACCAGCCAGCCGGAAGGGCCGAGCGCAGAAGTGGTCCTGCAACTTTATCCGCCTCCAT
CCAGTCTATTAATTGTTGCCGGGAAGCTAGAGTAAGTAGTTCGCCAGTTAATAGTTTGCGCAACGTTGTT
GCCATTGCTACAGGCATCGTGGTGTCACGCTCGTCGTTTGGTATGGCTTCATTCAGCTCCGGTTCCCAAC
GATCAAGGCGAGTTACATGATCCCCCATGTTGTGCAAAAAAGCGGTTAGCTCCTTCGGTCCTCCGATCGT
TGTCAGAAGTAAGTTGGCCGCAGTGTTATCACTCATGGTTATGGCAGCACTGCATAATTCTCTTACTGTC
ATGCCATCCGTAAGATGCTTTTCTGTGACTGGTGAGTACTCAACCAAGTCATTCTGAGAATAGTGTATGC
GGCGACCGAGTTGCTCTTGCCCGGCGTCAATACGGGATAATACCGCGCCACATAGCAGAACTTTAAAAGT
GCTCATCATTGGAAAACGTTCTTCGGGGCGAAAACTCTCAAGGATCTTACCGCTGTTGAGATCCAGTTCG
ATGTAACCCACTCGTGCACCCAACTGATCTTCAGCATCTTTTACTTTCACCAGCGTTTCTGGGTGAGCAA
AAACAGGAAGGCAAAATGCCGCAAAAAAGGGAATAAGGGCGACACGGAAATGTTGAATACTCATACTCTT
CCTTTTTCAATATTATTGAAGCATTTATCAGGGTTATTGTCTCATGAGCGGATACATATTTGAATGTATT
TAGAAAAATAAACAAATAGGGGTTCCGCGCACATTTCCCCGAAAAGTGCCACCTG
Features (pLannotate 1.2.2; 23 found; start..end, strand, type, name):
      5..23      +  enhancer       CMV enhancer (fragment): human cytomegalovirus immediate early enhancer
     25..42      +  protein_bind   attB1 (fragment): mutant version of attB; recombination site for the Gateway® BP reaction BP Clonase™
     94..334     +  promoter       U6 promoter: RNA polymerase III promoter for human U6 snRNA
    382..443     +  misc_RNA       St1 gRNA scaffold (fragment): guide RNA scaffold for the Streptococcus thermophilus CRISPR/Cas9 system (Esvelt et al., 2013)
    514..817     +  enhancer       CMV enhancer: human cytomegalovirus immediate early enhancer
    819..1094    +  promoter       chicken β-actin promoter: No description available
   1095..2111    +  intron         chimeric intron: chimera between introns from chicken β-actin and rabbit β-globin
   2109..2165    +  CDS            HBB (fragment): HBB_LEPEU - Experimental evidence at protein level: Swiss-Prot protein existence level 1. Involved in oxygen transport from the lung to the various peripheral tissues. From Lepus europaeus (European hare).
   2160..2196    +  misc_feature   MCS (fragment): multiple cloning site
   2264..5620    +  CDS            St1Cas9: Cas9 endonuclease from the Streptococcus thermophilus Type II CRISPR/Cas system (Esvelt et al., 2013) generates RNA-guided double strand breaks in DNA
   5680..5751    +  CDS            HBB (fragment): HBB_PONPY - Experimental evidence at transcript level: Swiss-Prot protein existence level 2. Involved in oxygen transport from the lung to the various peripheral tissues. From Pongo pygmaeus (Bornean orangutan).
   5822..5877    +  polyA_signal   β-globin poly(A) signal: rabbit β-globin polyadenylation signal (Gil and Proudfoot, 1987)
   6262..6278    -  protein_bind   lac operator: The lac repressor binds to the lac operator to inhibit transcription in E. coli. This inhibition can be relieved by adding lactose or isopropyl-β-D-thiogalactopyranoside (IPTG). lac repressor encoded by lacI
   6286..6316    -  promoter       lac promoter: promoter for the E. coli lac operon
   6331..6352    -  protein_bind   CAP binding site: CAP binding activates transcription in the presence of cAMP. E. coli catabolite activator protein
   6365..6404    -  CDS            lacI (fragment): lac repressor; lacI; The lac repressor binds to the lac operator to inhibit transcription in E. coli. This inhibition can be relieved by adding lactose or isopropyl-β-D-thiogalactopyranoside (IPTG).
   6411..6433    +  promoter       SV40 promoter (fragment): SV40 enhancer and early promoter
   6457..6592    +  rep_origin     SV40 ori: SV40 origin of replication
   6612..6746    +  polyA_signal   SV40 poly(A) signal: SV40 polyadenylation signal
   6748..6802    -  CDS            lacI (fragment): lac repressor; lacI; The lac repressor binds to the lac operator to inhibit transcription in E. coli. This inhibition can be relieved by adding lactose or isopropyl-β-D-thiogalactopyranoside (IPTG).
   6985..7573    -  rep_origin     ori: high-copy-number ColE1/pMB1/pBR322/pUC origin of replication
   7744..8604    -  CDS            AmpR: β-lactamase; bla; confers resistance to ampicillin, carbenicillin, and related antibiotics
   8605..8709    -  promoter       AmpR promoter: bla
