[The description below was written by a language model from this plasmid's Addgene catalogue record and pLannotate feature annotations shown in this document.]
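Description:
U6_sgRNA_CAG_hSt1Cas9_TH1477 is an all-in-one mammalian CRISPR expression plasmid of about 8.7 kb, built on the MSP1594_2x_NLS backbone, that supplies both a Streptococcus thermophilus CRISPR1 Cas9 nuclease and its guide RNA from a single vector. It is maintained in E. coli as a high-copy plasmid through a ColE1/pUC-type origin and selected with ampicillin via the β-lactamase gene and its native promoter. The backbone also carries remnants of lac regulatory sequences, an SV40 origin of replication and an SV40 poly(A) signal. No mammalian selection marker is annotated, which fits delivery by transient transfection, although the record does not state this.

The nuclease cassette uses the CAG promoter, annotated here as its component parts: the CMV immediate-early enhancer, the chicken β-actin promoter and a chimeric β-actin/β-globin intron, which together give strong, broadly active expression. It drives a human codon-optimised St1Cas9 open reading frame described as a chimera between the LMD-9 and TH1477 strain variants, flanked by SV40 nuclear localisation signals at both termini and terminated by a rabbit β-globin polyadenylation signal. The short HBB "CDS" hits flanking the gene are most likely globin-derived untranslated sequence rather than expressed proteins. Upstream, a human U6 RNA polymerase III promoter drives the sgRNA cassette, which contains the St1Cas9-specific guide scaffold. The record does not specify a targeting spacer.

The plasmid is intended for genome editing in mammalian cells with St1Cas9, an RNA-guided endonuclease that makes double-strand breaks. The associated study characterised this enzyme family as a versatile editing platform. The functional consequence of the TH1477 portion of the chimera is not stated in the record.
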