Addgene plasmid #136655: U6_sgRNA_CAG_hSt1Cas9_TH1477
Purpose: A single vector mammalian expression system containing a CAG promoter with Cas9 from Streptococcus thermophilus CRISPR1 (St1Cas9 LMD9:TH1477 chimera) and its U6-driven sgRNA.
Depositing lab: Yannick Doyon. Depositing organization: Universite Laval. Publication: Versatile and robust genome editing with Streptococcus thermophilus CRISPR1-Cas9. Agudelo D, Carter S, Velimirovic M, Duringer A, Rivest JF, Levesque S, Loehr J, Mouchiroud M, Cyr D, Waters PJ, Laplante M, Moineau S, Goulet A, Doyon Y. Genome Res. 2020 Jan;30(1):107-117. doi: 10.1101/gr.255414.119. Epub 2020 Jan 3. PubMed 31900288.
Backbone
  Vector backbone: MSP1594_2x_NLS (Plasmid #110625)
  Total vector size (bp): 8715
  Vector type: Mammalian Expression, CRISPR, Synthetic Biology
Growth in bacteria
  Bacterial resistance: Ampicillin, 100 μg/mL
  Growth temperature: 37°C
  Growth strain: DH5alpha
  Copy number: High Copy
Gene/Insert 1
  Gene/Insert name: St1Cas9 LMD-9:TH1477 Chimera
  Species: H. sapiens (human), Synthetic
  Promoter: CAG
  Tag / fusion protein: SV40 NLS (N terminal on insert); SV40 NLS (C terminal on insert)
  Cloning method: Gibson Cloning
  Sequencing primers: 5′ CCTACAGCTCCTGGGCAACG
Gene/Insert 2
  Gene/Insert name: sgRNA for St1Cas9
  Species: H. sapiens (human), Synthetic
  Promoter: hU6
  Cloning method: Gibson Cloning
  Sequencing primers: 5′ U6
Terms and licenses: Academic/Nonprofit Terms; Industry Terms: Not Available to Industry
How to cite: U6_sgRNA_CAG_hSt1Cas9_TH1477 was a gift from Yannick Doyon (Addgene plasmid # 136655 ; http://n2t.net/addgene:136655 ; RRID:Addgene_136655)
